>Addgene plasmid #53256 | pGLx2-SET1 | depositor full sequence | sequence record 82966 | pGLx2-SET1 sequence 9676 bps
GGGACTCAAATTACTATAGAAGAGCACACGCGTCTTCTGGTTCATACAGACAACCCCAGGAACAGCCTCA
ATATTCGCGTTCTGGTCACTATCAGTATTCAAACGGCCATTCTCACCAACAATATTCTAGTCAATATAAT
CAACGTCGACGTTATAACCATAATGATGGTACAAGGCGACGCTATAATGACGATCGCCCACATAGTTCAA
ACAATGCAAGTACGCGACAGTACTATGCTACTAACAACAGCCAAAGCGGCCCATATGTAAATAAGAAATC
TGACATCAGTAGTCGGAGGGGCATGTCTCAATCACGGTATTCAAATAGCAATGTTCACAATACATTAGCG
TCTTCGAGTGGATCTCTTCCCACAGAATCTGCTCTGCTTTTGCAACAAAGACCACCTTCAGTTTTGAGAT
ACAACACAGATAATTTGAAGTCTAAGTTTCATTATTTTGATCCCATAAAAGGCGAGTTCTTCAATAAGGA
TAAGATGCTTTCGTGGAAGGCTACAGATAAAGAATTTTCTGAAACAGGTTATTACGTAGTCAAAGAGTTA
CAAGATGGACAGTTTAAGTTCAAAATAAAACACAGACATCCGGAGATAAAAGCATCCGACCCACGTAATG
AAAACGGTATCATGACTAGCGGAAAAGTGGCAACCCACAGAAAATGCAGGAACTCACTAATTCTATTGCC
TCGCATATCTTATGACAGGTACTCCTTAGGGCCTCCCCCTTCATGTGAAATAGTTGTCTATCCAGCGCAA
GATTCAACAACAACCAATATCCAAGACATATCAATAAAAAACTATTTTAAAAAGTATGGAGAAATTTCTC
ATTTTGAAGCATTTAATGATCCTAATAGCGCTTTACCTTTGCATGTTTATCTTATAAAGTATGCCAGTTC
TGATGGAAAAATTAATGATGCAGCAAAAGCAGCCTTTAGTGCCGTTAGAAAGCACGAATCTTCGGGTTGC
TTTATCATGGGCTTCAAGTTCGAAGTGATTTTAAACAAGCATTCCATTTTGAATAATATCATTTCTAAAT
TTGTTGAAATAAATGTCAAAAAGCTACAGAAGTTACAAGAGAACCTGAAGAAGGCTAAAGAGAAAGAAGC
AGAAAACGAAAAAGCAAAGGAATTACAGGGCAAAGATATTACCTTGCCCAAGGAACCTAAGGTAGACACA
TTATCTCATTCGTCCGGAAGTGAAAAAAGAATTCCATATGATCTCTTGGGGGTAGTTAATAACAGACCTG
TTTTACATGTCTCCAAAATATTTGTTGCCAAACATAGGTTCTGCGTTGAGGACTTTAAATACAAGTTAAG
GGGATACAGATGTGCGAAATTTATTGATCATCCAACTGGTATCTATATTATTTTTAATGACATTGCCCAT
GCGCAAACATGTTCGAATGCAGAGTCAGGAAATTTAACAATAATGTCTCGGAGCAGAAGAATTCCTATTC
TAATAAAGTTTCATCTCATTCTCCCTAGGTTCCAAAACAGAACTAGATTCAATAAATCTAGCTCATCTTC
AAATTCTACAAATGTACCTATAAAATACGAGTCCAAAGAGGAGTTCATTGAAGCTACAGCAAAACAAATA
TTAAAAGATTTGGAAAAGACTTTACATGTTGATATTAAGAAGAGATTGATTGGTCCTACGGTATTTGATG
CTTTGGACCATGCAAATTTTCCTGAATTGTTAGCTAAAAGAGAACTAAAGGAGAAAGAGAAGAGACAACA
GATTGCATCTAAAATTGCTGAAGATGAATTGAAACGTAAAGAAGAAGCCAAAAGAGATTTTGATTTGTTT
GGTTTATATGGTGGCTATGCAAAATCTAATAAAAGAAATTTAAAAAGGCATAATTCACTCGCGTTGGATC
ATACTTCTTTAAAGAGGAAAAAGCTATCCAATGGTATCAAACCAATGGCACATTTACTGAACGAAGAAAC
CGATTCCAAAGAAACTACCCCATTGAACGATGAAGGGATCACTCGCGTATCAAAAGAACATGATGAAGAA
GACGAAAATATGACATCTTCATCTTCTGAAGAAGAGGAAGAAGAAGCTCCAGATAAGAAATTCAAGAGTG
AGTCTGAGCCAACCACCCCCGAATCTGATCACCTTCATGGTATTAAGCCGTTAGTACCCGATCAAAATGG
GTCGTCTGACGTACTGGATGCTTCTTCGATGTATAAACCTACTGCTACCGAAATTCCCGAACCTGTATAT
CCACCTGAGGAATATGACTTGAAATATAGTCAGACTTTATCTTCTATGGATTTGCAGAATGCTATCAAAG
ATGAGGAAGATATGCTAATTTTAAAGCAGTTATTGAGCACATATACTCCTACCGTCACACCAGAAACAAG
CGCAGCTCTGGAATATAAAATTTGGCAATCTCGCCGAAAAGTTCTTGAAGAAGAGAAGGCTTCCGATTGG
CAAATAGAGCTTAATGGAACTTTATTTGATAGTGAACTACAACCAGGTAGCTCTTTTAAAGCTGAAGGGT
TCAGGAAAATTGCGGATAAATTAAAAATTAATTACCTACCCCATCGTCGCAGAGTTCACCAACCTTTAAA
TACGGTGAATATTCACAATGAAAGGAATGAGTACACACCTGAACTTTGTCAAAGAGAAGAATCCTCGAAT
AAAGAACCTTCAGACTCAGTTCCTCAAGAAGTTTCATCCTCTAGAGATAATAGGGCATCAAATAGAAGAT
TTCAGCAGGACATAGAGGCACAGAAAGCCGCAATTGGTACGGAATCTGAGCTGCTATCACTAAATCAATT
AAATAAAAGAAAAAAGCCAGTTATGTTCGCTCGTTCAGCAATTCACAACTGGGGTTTATATGCTCTAGAC
TCTATCGCAGCAAAGGAAATGATTATCGAGTACGTTGGTGAAAGGATCAGGCAACCTGTAGCAGAAATGA
GAGAGAAAAGATATCTGAAAAATGGGATTGGATCCAGTTACCTTTTTAGGGTTGATGAAAACACGGTTAT
TGATGCCACCAAGAAAGGTGGTATAGCCCGTTTCATTAATCATTGTTGTGATCCAAATTGTACGGCAAAG
ATTATAAAGGTTGGCGGGAGAAGGAGAATTGTTATCTATGCACTGCGTGATATCGCGGCAAGCGAAGAGT
TGACATATGATTACAAATTTGAGAGAGAAAAGGATGACGAGGAAAGACTTCCTTGTTTATGTGGAGCACC
TAATTGTAAAGGTTTCTTGAACTGAAAGCTTGGCACTGGCCGTCGTTTTACAACGTCGTGACTGGGAAAA
CCCTGGCGTTACCCAACTTAATCGCCTTGCAGCACATCCCCCCTTCGCCAGCTGGCGTAATAGCGAAGAG
GCCCGCACCGATCGCCCTTCCCAACAGTTGCGCAGCCTGAATGGCGAATGGCGCCTGATGCGGTATTTTC
TCCTTACGCATCTGTGCGGTATTTCACACCGCATAGGGTAATAACTGATATAATTAAATTGAAGCTCTAA
TTTGTGAGTTTAGTATACATGCATTTACTTATAATACAGTTTTTTAGTTTTGCTGGCCGCATCTTCTCAA
ATATGCTTCCCAGCCTGCTTTTCTGTAACGTTCACCCTCTACCTTAGCATCCCTTCCCTTTGCAAATAGT
CCTCTTCCAACAATAATAATGTCAGATCCTGTAGAGACCACATCATCCACGGTTCTATACTGTTGACCCA
ATGCGTCTCCCTTGTCATCTAAACCCACACCGGGTGTCATAATCAACCAATCGTAACCTTCATCTCTTCC
ACCCATGTCTCTTTGAGCAATAAAGCCGATAACAAAATCTTTGTCGCTCTTCGCAATGTCAACAGTACCC
TTAGTATATTCTCCAGTAGATAGGGAGCCCTTGCATGACAATTCTGCTAACATCAAAAGGCCTCTAGGTT
CCTTTGTTACTTCTTCTGCCGCCTGCTTCAAACCGCTAACAATACCTGGGCCCACCACACCGTGTGCATT
CGTAATGTCTGCCCATTCTGCTATTCTGTATACACCCGCAGAGTACTGCAATTTGACTGTATTACCAATG
TCAGCAAATTTTCTGTCTTCGAAGAGTAAAAAATTGTACTTGGCGGATAATGCCTTTAGCGGCTTAACTG
TGCCCTCCATGGAAAAATCAGTCAAGATATCCACATGTGTTTTTAGTAAACAAATTTTGGGACCTAATGC
TTCAACTAACTCCAGTAATTCCTTGGTGGTACGAACATCCAATGAAGCACACAAGTTTGTTTGCTTTTCG
TGCATGATATTAAATAGCTTGGCAGCAACAGGACTAGGATGAGTAGCAGCACGTTCCTTATATGTAGCTT
TCGACATGATTTATCTTCGTTTCGGTTTTTGTTCTGTGCAGTTGGGTTAAGAATACTGGGCAATTTCATG
TTTCTTCAACACTACATATGCGTATATATACCAATCTAAGTCTGTGCTCCTTCCTTCGTTCTTCCTTCTG
TTCGGAGATTACCGAATCAAAAAAATTTCAAAGAAACCGAAATCAAAAAAAAGAATAAAAAAAAAATGAT
GAATTGAAAAGCTCTTGTTACCCATCATTGAATTTTGAACATCCGAACCTGGGAGTTTTCCCTGAAACAG
ATAGTATATTTGAACCTGTATAATAATATATAGTCTAGCGCTTTACGGAAGACAATGTATGTATTTCGGT
TCCTGGAGAAACTATTGCATCTATTGCATAGGTAATCTTGCACGTCGCATCCCCGGTTCATTTTCTGCGT
TTCCATCTTGCACTTCAATAGCATATCTTTGTTAACGAAGCATCTGTGCTTCATTTTGTAGAACAAAAAT
GCAACGCGAGAGCGCTAATTTTTCAAACAAAGAATCTGAGCTGCATTTTTACAGAACAGAAATGCAACGC
GAAAGCGCTATTTTACCAACGAAGAATCTGTGCTTCATTTTTGTAAAACAAAAATGCAACGCGAGAGCGC
TAATTTTTCAAACAAAGAATCTGAGCTGCATTTTTACAGAACAGAAATGCAACGCGAGAGCGCTATTTTA
CCAACAAAGAATCTATACTTCTTTTTTGTTCTACAAAAATGCATCCCGAGAGCGCTATTTTTCTAACAAA
GCATCTTAGATTACTTTTTTTCTCCTTTGTGCGCTCTATAATGCAGTCTCTTGATAACTTTTTGCACTGT
AGGTCCGTTAAGGTTAGAAGAAGGCTACTTTGGTGTCTATTTTCTCTTCCATAAAAAAAGCCTGACTCCA
CTTCCCGCGTTTACTGATTACTAGCGAAGCTGCGGGTGCATTTTTTCAAGATAAAGGCATCCCCGATTAT
ATTCTATACCGATGTGGATTGCGCATACTTTGTGAACAGAAAGTGATAGCGTTGATGATTCTTCATTGGT
CAGAAAATTATGAACGGTTTCTTCTATTTTGTCTCTATATACTACGTATAGGAAATGTTTACATTTTCGT
ATTGTTTTCGATTCACTCTATGAATAGTTCTTACTACAATTTTTTTGTCTAAAGAGTAATACTAGAGATA
AACATAAAAAATGTAGAGGTCGAGTTTAGATGCAAGTTCAAGGAGCGAAAGGTGGATGGGTAGGTTATAT
AGGGATATAGCACAGAGATATATAGCAAAGAGATACTTTTGAGCAATGTTTGTGGAAGCGGTATTCGCAA
TATTTTAGTAGCTCGTTACAGTCCGGTGCGTTTTTGGTTTTTTGAAAGTGCGTCTTCAGAGCGCTTTTGG
TTTTCAAAAGCGCTCTGAAGTTCCTATACTTTCTAGCTAGAGAATAGGAACTTCGGAATAGGAACTTCAA
AGCGTTTCCGAAAACGAGCGCTTCCGAAAATGCAACGCGAGCTGCGCACATACAGCTCACTGTTCACGTC
GCACCTATATCTGCGTGTTGCCTGTATATATATATACATGAGAAGAACGGCATAGTGCGTGTTTATGCTT
AAATGCGTTATGGTGCACTCTCAGTACAATCTGCTCTGATGCCGCATAGTTAAGCCAGCCCCGACACCCG
CCAACACCCGCTGACGCGCCCTGACGGGCTTGTCTGCTCCCGGCATCCGCTTACAGACAAGCTGTGACCG
TCTCCGGGAGCTGCATGTGTCAGAGGTTTTCACCGTCATCACCGAAACGCGCGAGACGAAAGGGCCTCGT
GATACGCCTATTTTTATAGGTTAATGTCATGATAATAATGGTTTCTTAGACGTCAGGTGGCACTTTTCGG
GGAAATGTGCGCGGAACCCCTATTTGTTTATTTTTCTAAATACATTCAAATATGTATCCGCTCATGAGAC
AATAACCCTGATAAATGCTTCAATAATATTGAAAAAGGAAGAGTATGAGTATTCAACATTTCCGTGTCGC
CCTTATTCCCTTTTTTGCGGCATTTTGCCTTCCTGTTTTTGCTCACCCAGAAACGCTGGTGAAAGTAAAA
GATGCTGAAGATCAGTTGGGTGCACGAGTGGGTTACATCGAACTGGATCTCAACAGCGGTAAGATCCTTG
AGAGTTTTCGCCCCGAAGAACGTTTTCCAATGATGAGCACTTTTAAAGTTCTGCTATGTGGCGCGGTATT
ATCCCGTATTGACGCCGGGCAAGAGCAACTCGGTCGCCGCATACACTATTCTCAGAATGACTTGGTTGAG
TACTCACCAGTCACAGAAAAGCATCTTACGGATGGCATGACAGTAAGAGAATTATGCAGTGCTGCCATAA
CCATGAGTGATAACACTGCGGCCAACTTACTTCTGACAACGATCGGAGGACCGAAGGAGCTAACCGCTTT
TTTGCACAACATGGGGGATCATGTAACTCGCCTTGATCGTTGGGAACCGGAGCTGAATGAAGCCATACCA
AACGACGAGCGTGACACCACGATGCCTGTAGCAATGGCAACAACGTTGCGCAAACTATTAACTGGCGAAC
TACTTACTCTAGCTTCCCGGCAACAATTAATAGACTGGATGGAGGCGGATAAAGTTGCAGGACCACTTCT
GCGCTCGGCCCTTCCGGCTGGCTGGTTTATTGCTGATAAATCTGGAGCCGGTGAGCGTGGGTCTCGCGGT
ATCATTGCAGCACTGGGGCCAGATGGTAAGCCCTCCCGTATCGTAGTTATCTACACGACGGGGAGTCAGG
CAACTATGGATGAACGAAATAGACAGATCGCTGAGATAGGTGCCTCACTGATTAAGCATTGGTAACTGTC
AGACCAAGTTTACTCATATATACTTTAGATTGATTTAAAACTTCATTTTTAATTTAAAAGGATCTAGGTG
AAGATCCTTTTTGATAATCTCATGACCAAAATCCCTTAACGTGAGTTTTCGTTCCACTGAGCGTCAGACC
CCGTAGAAAAGATCAAAGGATCTTCTTGAGATCCTTTTTTTCTGCGCGTAATCTGCTGCTTGCAAACAAA
AAAACCACCGCTACCAGCGGTGGTTTGTTTGCCGGATCAAGAGCTACCAACTCTTTTTCCGAAGGTAACT
GGCTTCAGCAGAGCGCAGATACCAAATACTGTCCTTCTAGTGTAGCCGTAGTTAGGCCACCACTTCAAGA
ACTCTGTAGCACCGCCTACATACCTCGCTCTGCTAATCCTGTTACCAGTGGCTGCTGCCAGTGGCGATAA
GTCGTGTCTTACCGGGTTGGACTCAAGACGATAGTTACCGGATAAGGCGCAGCGGTCGGGCTGAACGGGG
GGTTCGTGCACACAGCCCAGCTTGGAGCGAACGACCTACACCGAACTGAGATACCTACAGCGTGAGCATT
GAGAAAGCGCCACGCTTCCCGAAGGGAGAAAGGCGGACAGGTATCCGGTAAGCGGCAGGGTCGGAACAGG
AGAGCGCACGAGGGAGCTTCCAGGGGGAAACGCCTGGTATCTTTATAGTCCTGTCGGGTTTCGCCACCTC
TGACTTGAGCGTCGATTTTTGTGATGCTCGTCAGGGGGGCGGAGCCTATGGAAAAACGCCAGCAACGCGG
CCTTTTTACGGTTCCTGGCCTTTTGCTGGCCTTTTGCTCACATGTTCTTTCCTGCGTTATCCCCTGATTC
TGTGGATAACCGTATTACCGCCTTTGAGTGAGCTGATACCGCTCGCCGCAGCCGAACGACCGAGCGCAGC
GAGTCAGTGAGCGAGGAAGCGGAAGAGCGCCCAATACGCAAACCGCCTCTCCCCGCGCGTTGGCCGATTC
ATTAATCCAGCTGGCACGACAGGTTTCCCGACTGGAAAGCGGGCAGTGAGCGCAACGCAATTAATGTGAG
TTACCTCACTCATTAGGCACCCCAGGCTTTACACTTTATGCTTCCGGCTCGTATGTTGTGTGGAATTGTG
AGCGGATAACAATTTCACACAGGAAACAGCTATGACCATGATTACGAATTCGAATTTTCAAAAATTCTTA
CTTTTTTTTTGGATGGACGCAAAGAAGTTTAATAATCATATTACATGGCATTACCACCATATACATATCC
ATATCTAATCTTACTTATATGTTGTGGAAATGTAAAGAGCCCCATTATCTTAGCCTAAAAAAACCTTCTC
TTTGGAACTTTCAGTAATACGCTTAACTGCTCATTGCTATATTGAAGTACGGATTAGAAGCCGCCGAGCG
GGCGACAGCCCTCCGACGGAAGACTCTCCTCCGTGCGTCCTCGTCTTCACCGGTCGCGTTCCTGAAACGC
AGATGTGCCTCGCGCCGCACTGCTCCGAACAATAAAGATTCTACAATACTAGCTTTTATGGTTATGAAGA
GGAAAAATTGGCAGTAACCTGGCCCCACAAACCTTCAAATTAACGAATCAAATTAACAACCATAGGATGA
TAATGCGATTAGTTTTTTAGCCTTATTTCTGGGGTAATTAATCAGCGAAGCGATGATTTTTGATCTATTA
ACAGATATATAAATGGAAAAGCTGCATAACCACTTTAACTAATACTTTCAACATTTTCAGTTTGTATTAC
TTCTTATTCAAATGTCATAAAAGTATCAACAAAAAATTGTTAATATACCTCTATACTTTAACGTCAAGGA
GAAAAAACGGATCATTCGGCCGCCATGAAAGCGTTAACGGCCAGGCAACAAGAGGTGTTTGATCTCATCC
GTGATCACATCAGCCAGACAGGTATGCCGCCGACGCGTGCGGAAATCGCGCAGCGTTTGGGGTTCCGTTC
CCCAAACGCGGCTGAAGAACATCTGAAGGCGCTGGCACGCAAAGGCGTTATTGAAATTGTTTCCGGCGCA
TCACGCGGGATTCGTCTGTTGCAGGAAGAGGAAGAAGGGTTGCCGCTGGTAGGTCGTGTGGCTGCCGGTG
AACCACTTCTGGCGCAACAGCATATTGAAGGTCATTATCAGGTCGATCCTTCCTTATTCAAGCCGAATGC
TGATTTCCTGCTGCGCGTCAGCGGGATGTCGATGAAAGATATCGGCATTATGGATGGTGACTTGCTGGCA
GTGCATAAAACTCAGGATGTACGTAACGGTCAGGTCGTTGTCGCACGTATTGATGACGAAGTTACCGTTA
AGCGCCTGAAAAAACAGGGCAATAAAGTCGAACTGTTGCCAGAAAATAGCGAGTTTAAACCAATTGTCGT
AGATCTTCGTCAGCAGAGCTTCACCATTGAAGGGCTGGCGGTTGGGGTTATTCGCAACGGCGACTGGCTG
GGATCCTCGAGCGCCC
Features (pLannotate 1.2.2; 18 found; start..end, strand, type, name):
      6..3242    +  CDS            SET1: SET1_YEAST - Also known as KMT2, YTX1. Experimental evidence at protein level: Swiss-Prot protein existence level 1. Catalytic component of the COMPASS (Set1C) complex that specifically mono-, di- and trimethylates histone H3 to form H3K4me1/2/3, which subsequently plays a role in telomere length maintenance and transcription elongation regulation. From Saccharomyces cerevisiae (strain ATCC 204508 / S288c) (Baker's yeast).
   3254..3408    +  CDS            lacZα (fragment): LacZα fragment of β-galactosidase; lacZ fragment
   3414..3465    -  misc_feature   bom (fragment): basis of mobility region from pBR322
   3544..4347    -  CDS            URA3: orotidine-5'-phosphate decarboxylase, required for uracil biosynthesis; S. cerevisiae URA3; yeast auxotrophic marker, counterselectable with 5-fluoroorotic acid (5-FOA)
   4348..4558    -  promoter       URA3 promoter: S. cerevisiae URA3
   4563..4640    +  CDS            RAF1 (fragment): RAF_YEAST - Experimental evidence at transcript level: Swiss-Prot protein existence level 2. Antagonizes transcriptional repression of recombinase FLP by REP1-REP2. May play a role in plasmid partitioning. From Saccharomyces cerevisiae (strain ATCC 204508 / S288c) (Baker's yeast).
   4794..5958    -  rep_origin     2μ ori: yeast 2μ plasmid origin of replication
   5959..6008    -  misc_feature   bom (fragment): basis of mobility region from pBR322
   6110..6145    -  CDS            rop (fragment): Rop protein, which maintains plasmids at low copy number; rop
   6240..6344    +  promoter       AmpR promoter: bla
   6345..7205    +  CDS            AmpR: β-lactamase; bla; confers resistance to ampicillin, carbenicillin, and related antibiotics
   7376..7964    +  rep_origin     ori: high-copy-number ColE1/pMB1/pBR322/pUC origin of replication
   8147..8239    +  CDS            lacI (fragment): lac repressor; lacI; The lac repressor binds to the lac operator to inhibit transcription in E. coli. This inhibition can be relieved by adding lactose or isopropyl-β-D-thiogalactopyranoside (IPTG).
   8252..8273    +  protein_bind   CAP binding site: CAP binding activates transcription in the presence of cAMP. E. coli catabolite activator protein
   8288..8318    +  promoter       lac promoter: promoter for the E. coli lac operon
   8326..8342    +  protein_bind   lac operator: The lac repressor binds to the lac operator to inhibit transcription in E. coli. This inhibition can be relieved by adding lactose or isopropyl-β-D-thiogalactopyranoside (IPTG). lac repressor encoded by lacI
   8386..9038    +  promoter       GAL1,10 promoter: GAL1 and GAL10 genes of S. cerevisiae; divergent inducible promoter, regulated by Gal4
   9055..9660    +  CDS            lexA: LEXA_ECOLI - Also known as exrA, spr, tsl, umuA. Experimental evidence at protein level: Swiss-Prot protein existence level 1. Represses a number of genes involved in the response to DNA damage (SOS response), including recA and lexA. Binds to the 16 bp palindromic sequence 5'-CTGTATATATATACAG-3'. In the presence of single- stranded DNA, RecA interacts with LexA causing an autocatalytic cleavage which disrupts the DNA-binding part of LexA, leading to derepression of the SOS regulon and eventually DNA repair. Implicated in hydroxy radical-mediated cell death induced by hydroxyurea treatment (Pu
