[The description below was written by a language model from this plasmid's Addgene catalogue record and pLannotate feature annotations shown in this document.]
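Description:
pGLx2-SET1 is a yeast expression plasmid built on the pGLx2 backbone that produces the Saccharomyces cerevisiae histone methyltransferase Set1 as an N-terminal LexA fusion under galactose control. It is a yeast–E. coli shuttle vector. In bacteria it replicates from a high-copy ColE1/pUC-type origin and is selected with ampicillin through the β-lactamase gene. In yeast it is maintained episomally by the 2μ origin and selected through the URA3 auxotrophic marker, which is driven by its own promoter and can also be counterselected with 5-FOA. Short fragments of lacZα, lacI, rop and bom, together with a lac promoter/operator region, are annotated around the backbone. These appear to be remnants of the parental cloning vectors rather than functional parts of the design.

The expression cassette spans the numbering origin of the circular sequence. The divergent GAL1,10 promoter, which is regulated by Gal4, sits just upstream of the E. coli lexA coding sequence, and the full-length SET1 open reading frame (about 3.2 kb) follows immediately across the junction. SET1 was cloned between SmaI and HindIII sites. No yeast transcription terminator is annotated in the feature table. Set1 is the catalytic subunit of the COMPASS complex, which mono-, di- and trimethylates histone H3 on lysine 4. The LexA moiety supplies a sequence-specific DNA-binding domain, so the fusion could be tethered to LexA operator sites placed at a chosen locus or reporter, and it also provides a handle for detection. The record states the purpose only as GAL-driven LexA-tagged SET1, and the associated study concerns the role of H3K4 di-methylation in replication origin function in budding yeast.
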