Addgene plasmid #53256: pGLx2-SET1
Purpose: GAL driven LexA-tagged SET1
Depositing lab: Jean Cook. Depositing organization: University of North Carolina at Chapel Hill. Publication: DNA replication origin function is promoted by H3K4 di-methylation in Saccharomyces cerevisiae. Rizzardi LF, Dorn ES, Strahl BD, Cook JG. Genetics. 2012 Oct;192(2):371-84. doi: 10.1534/genetics.112.142349. Epub 2012 Jul 30. PubMed 22851644.
Backbone
  Vector backbone: pGLx2
  Backbone size w/o insert (bp): 6442
  Vector type: Yeast Expression
  Selectable markers: URA3
Growth in bacteria
  Bacterial resistance: Ampicillin, 100 μg/mL
  Growth temperature: 37°C
  Growth strain: DH5alpha
  Copy number: Unknown
Gene/Insert
  Gene/Insert name: SET1
  Species: S. cerevisiae (budding yeast)
  Insert size (bp): 3240
  Tag / fusion protein: LexA (N terminal on backbone)
  Cloning method: Restriction Enzyme; 5′ cloning site SmaI (unknown if destroyed); 3′ cloning site HindIII (unknown if destroyed)
  Sequencing primers: 5′ cagggcaataaagtcgaact
Terms and licenses: Academic/Nonprofit Terms; Industry Terms: Not Available to Industry
How to cite: pGLx2-SET1 was a gift from Jean Cook (Addgene plasmid # 53256 ; http://n2t.net/addgene:53256 ; RRID:Addgene_53256)
