>Addgene plasmid #53256 | pGLx2-SET1 | addgene partial sequence | sequence record 89419 | LexA 5'-CGTCAGCAGAGCTTCACCATTG-3'
ACGGCGACTGGCTGGGATCCTCGAGCGCCCGGGACTCAAATTACTATAGAAGAGCACACGCGTCTTCTGG
TTCATACAGACAACCCCAGGAACAGCCTCAATATTCGCGTTCTGGTCACTATCAGTATTCAAACGGCCAT
TCTCACCAACAATATTCTAGTCAATATAATCAACGTCGACGTTATAACCATAATGATGGTACAAGGCGAC
GCTATAATGACGATCGCCCACATAGTTCAAACAATGCAAGTACGCGACAGTACTATGCTACTAACAACAG
CCAAAGCGGCCCATATGTAAATAAGAAATCTGACATCAGTAGTCGGAGGGGCATGTCTCAATCACGGTAT
TCAAATAGCAATGTTCACAATACATTAGCGTCTTCGAGTGGATCTCTTCCCACAGAATCTGCTCTGCTTT
TGCAACAAAGACCACCTTCAGTTTTGAGATACAACACAGATAATTTGAAGTCTAAGTTTCATTATTTTGA
TCCCATAAAAGGCGAGTTCTTCAATAAGGATAAGATGCTTTCGTGGAAGGCTACAGATAAAGAATTTTCT
GAAACAGGTTATTACGTAGTCAAAGAGTTACAAGATGGACAGTTTAAGTTCAAAATAAAACACAGACATC
CGGAGATAAAAGCATCCGACCCACGTAATGAAAACGGTATCATGACTAGCGGAAAAGTGGCAACCCACAG
AAAATGCAGGAACTCACTAATTCTATTGCCTCGCATATCTTATGACAGGTACTCCTTAGGGCCTCCCCCT
TCATGTGAAATAGTTGTCTATCCAGCGCAAGATTCAACAACAACCAATATCCAAGACATATCAATAA
