>Addgene plasmid #53256 | pGLx2-SET1 | addgene partial sequence | sequence record 89421 | M13pUC-Fwd 5'-CCCAGTCACGACGTTGTAAAACG-3'
AGAAACCTTTACAATTAGGTGCTCCACATAAACAAGGAAGTCTTTCCTCGTCATCCTTTTCTCTCTCAAA
TTTGTAATCATATGTCAACTCTTCGCTTGCCGCGATATCACGCAGTGCATAGATAACAATTCTCCTTCTC
CCGCCAACCTTTATAATCTTTGCCGTACAATTTGGATCACAACAATGATTAATGAAACGGGCTATACCAC
CTTTCTTGGTGGCATCAATAACCGTGTTTTCATCAACCCTAAAAAGGTAACTGGATCCAATCCCATTTTT
CAGATATCTTTTCTCTCTCATTTCTGCTACAGGTTGCCTGATCCTTTCACCAACGTACTCGATAATCATT
TCCTTTGCTGCGATAGAGTCTAGAGCATATAAACCCCAGTTGTGAATTGCTGAACGAGCGAACATAACTG
GCTTTTTTCTTTTATTTAATTGATTTAGTGATAGCAGCTCAGATTCCGTACCAATTGCGGCTTTCTGTGC
CTCTATGTCCTGCTGAAATCTTCTATTTGATGCCCTATTATCTCTAGAGGATGAAACTTCTTGAGGAACT
GAGTCTGAAGGTTCTTTATTCGAGGATTCTTCTCTTTGACAAAGTTCAGGTGTGTACTCATTCCTTTCAT
TGTGAATATTCACCGTATTTAAAGGTTGGTGAACTCTGCGACGATGGGGTAGGTAATTAATTTTTAATTT
ATCCGCAATTTTCCTGAACCCTTCAGCTTTAAAAGAGCTACCTGGTTGTAGTTCACTATCAAATAAAGTT
CCATTAAGCTCTATTTG
